Addgene plasmid #39242: pSTC0r1
Depositing lab: Alfonso Jaramillo. Depositing organization: Institute of System and Synthetic Biology, iSSB. Publication: De novo automated design of small RNA circuits for engineering synthetic riboregulation in living cells. Rodrigo G, Landrain TE, Jaramillo A. Proc Natl Acad Sci U S A. 2012 Sep 18;109(38):15271-6. Epub 2012 Sep 4. 10.1073/pnas.1203831109 PubMed 22949707.
Backbone
  Vector backbone: pSTC0
  Backbone manufacturer: Jaramillo Lab
  Backbone size w/o insert (bp): 4042
  Total vector size (bp): 4143
  Vector type: Bacterial Expression, Synthetic Biology
Growth in bacteria
  Bacterial resistance: Ampicillin and Kanamycin, 100 & 50 μg/mL
  Growth temperature: 37°C
  Growth strain: DH5alpha
  Copy number: High Copy
Gene/Insert
  Gene/Insert name: pLlacO-1+BBa_B0034+GFP
  Promoter: pLlacO-1
  Cloning method: Restriction Enzyme; 5′ cloning site EcoRI (not destroyed); 3′ cloning site SpeI (destroyed during cloning)
  Sequencing primers: 5′ tgccacctgacgtctaagaa; 3′ attaccgcctttgagtgagc
Resource information
  A portion of this plasmid was derived from a plasmid made by: http://partsregistry.org/Part:pSB1AK3
Terms and licenses: Academic/Nonprofit Terms; Industry Terms: Not Available to Industry
How to cite: pSTC0r1 was a gift from Alfonso Jaramillo (Addgene plasmid # 39242 ; http://n2t.net/addgene:39242 ; RRID:Addgene_39242)
