[The description below was written by a language model from this plasmid's Addgene catalogue record and pLannotate feature annotations shown in this document.]
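Description:
pSTC0r1 is a 4,143 bp bacterial expression plasmid for synthetic biology work in E. coli. It is built on the pSTC0 backbone, part of which derives from the BioBrick vector pSB1AK3. It replicates from a high-copy ColE1/pUC-type origin and carries two selectable markers, a β-lactamase gene (AmpR, with its own bla promoter) and an aminoglycoside phosphotransferase gene (KanR), so it can be maintained under ampicillin and kanamycin. The cloning region is framed by the BioBrick prefix and suffix. Terminators lie outside it (a his operon terminator and a putative bacterial terminator) and insulate the cassette from backbone transcription.

According to the catalogue, the insert is the pLlacO-1 promoter followed by the BBa_B0034 ribosome binding site and GFP, cloned between EcoRI and a SpeI site that was destroyed during cloning. The feature table is consistent with this layout. A lac operator lies just downstream of the prefix, which fits a LacI-repressed, IPTG-inducible promoter. It is followed by a roughly 710 nt fluorescent protein coding sequence and a double terminator (rrnB T1 plus T7Te). The automated annotation labels that coding sequence "hfriFP", whereas the depositor describes it as GFP; the tool's label probably reflects a database match rather than a different reporter, but the record does not resolve the discrepancy. The ribosome binding site is not annotated separately.

The plasmid comes from a study on the computational design of small RNA riboregulatory circuits in living cells. With a standard RBS rather than a designed regulatory 5′ leader, it appears to be a simple inducible GFP reporter. It may have served as a reference or control construct in that series, although the record does not state its role.
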