Features (pLannotate 1.2.2; 12 found; start..end, strand, type, name):
      2..23      +  misc_feature   BioBrick prefix: BioBrick prefix for parts that do not start with "ATG"
     62..78      +  protein_bind   lac operator: The lac repressor binds to the lac operator to inhibit transcription in E. coli. This inhibition can be relieved by adding lactose or isopropyl-β-D-thiogalactopyranoside (IPTG). lac repressor encoded by lacI
    124..834     +  CDS            hfriFP: hfriFP is a fluorescent protein published in 2013, derived from Herbaspirillum frisingense.
    857..928     +  terminator     rrnB T1 terminator: transcription terminator T1 from the E. coli rrnB gene
    944..971     +  terminator     T7Te terminator: phage T7 early transcription terminator
    978..998     +  misc_feature   BioBrick suffix: universal suffix for all parts
    999..1058    +  terminator     his operon terminator: This putative transcriptin terminator from the E. coli his operon has a 2-bp deletion introduced during synthesis. Its efficiency has not been determined.
   1253..1841    -  rep_origin     ori: high-copy-number ColE1/pMB1/pBR322/pUC origin of replication
   2074..2889    -  CDS            KanR: aminoglycoside phosphotransferase; aph(3')-Ia; confers resistance to kanamycin in bacteria or G418 (Geneticin®) in eukaryotes
   3044..3904    -  CDS            AmpR: β-lactamase; bla; confers resistance to ampicillin, carbenicillin, and related antibiotics
   3905..4009    -  promoter       AmpR promoter: bla
   4099..4142    -  terminator     bacterial terminator: putative bacterial transcription terminator
>Addgene plasmid #39242 | pSTC0r1 | depositor full sequence | sequence record 49411 | pSTC0r1 sequence 4143 bps
GGAATTCGCGGCCGCTTCTAGAGATGCATGCTAGCATAAATGTGAGCGGATAACATTGACATTGTGAGCG
GATAACAAGATACTGAGCACAACTAGAGAAAGAGGAAAAACTAGATGACTAGCCGTAAAGGAGAAGAACT
TTTCACTGGAGTTGTCCCAATTCTTGTTGAATTAGATGGTGATGTTAATGGGCACAAATTTTCTGTCAGT
GGAGAGGGTGAAGGTGATGCAACATACGGAAAACTTACCCTTAAATTTATTTGCACTACTGGAAAACTAC
CTGTTCCATGGCCAACACTTGTCACTACTTTCGGTTATGGTGTTCAATGCTTTGCGAGATACCCAGATCA
TATGAAACAGCATGACTTTTTCAAGAGTGCCATGCCCGAAGGTTATGTACAGGAAAGAACTATATTTTTC
AAAGATGACGGGAACTACAAGACACGTGCTGAAGTCAAGTTTGAAGGTGATACCCTTGTTAATAGAATCG
AGTTAAAAGGTATTGATTTTAAAGAAGATGGAAACATTCTTGGACACAAATTGGAATACAACTATAACTC
ACACAATGTATACATCATGGCAGACAAACAAAAGAATGGAATCAAAGTTAACTTCAAAATTAGACACAAC
ATTGAAGATGGAAGCGTTCAACTAGCAGACCATTATCAACAAAATACTCCAATTGGCGATGGCCCTGTCC
TTTTACCAGACAACCATTACCTGTCCACACAATCTGCCCTTTCGAAAGATCCCAACGAAAAGAGAGACCA
CATGGTCCTTCTTGAGTTTGTAACAGCTGCTGGGATTACACATGGCATGGATGAACTATACAAATAATAA
TACTAGAGCCAGGCATCAAATAAAACGAAAGGCTCAGTCGAAAGACTGGGCCTTTCGTTTTATCTGTTGT
TTGTCGGTGAACGCTCTCTACTAGAGTCACACTGGCTCACCTTCGGGTGGGCCTTTCTGCGTTTATATAC
TAGTAGCGGCCGCTGCAGTCCGGCAAAAAAACGGGCAAGGTGTCACCACCCTGCCCTTTTTCTTTAAAAC
CGAAAAGATTACTTCGCGTTATGCAGGCTTCCTCGCTCACTGACTCGCTGCGCTCGGTCGTTCGGCTGCG
GCGAGCGGTATCAGCTCACTCAAAGGCGGTAATACGGTTATCCACAGAATCAGGGGATAACGCAGGAAAG
AACATGTGAGCAAAAGGCCAGCAAAAGGCCAGGAACCGTAAAAAGGCCGCGTTGCTGGCGTTTTTCCATA
GGCTCCGCCCCCCTGACGAGCATCACAAAAATCGACGCTCAAGTCAGAGGTGGCGAAACCCGACAGGACT
ATAAAGATACCAGGCGTTTCCCCCTGGAAGCTCCCTCGTGCGCTCTCCTGTTCCGACCCTGCCGCTTACC
GGATACCTGTCCGCCTTTCTCCCTTCGGGAAGCGTGGCGCTTTCTCATAGCTCACGCTGTAGGTATCTCA
GTTCGGTGTAGGTCGTTCGCTCCAAGCTGGGCTGTGTGCACGAACCCCCCGTTCAGCCCGACCGCTGCGC
CTTATCCGGTAACTATCGTCTTGAGTCCAACCCGGTAAGACACGACTTATCGCCACTGGCAGCAGCCACT
GGTAACAGGATTAGCAGAGCGAGGTATGTAGGCGGTGCTACAGAGTTCTTGAAGTGGTGGCCTAACTACG
GCTACACTAGAAGGACAGTATTTGGTATCTGCGCTCTGCTGAAGCCAGTTACCTTCGGAAAAAGAGTTGG
TAGCTCTTGATCCGGCAAACAAACCACCGCTGGTAGCGGTGGTTTTTTTGTTTGCAAGCAGCAGATTACG
CGCAGAAAAAAAGGATCTCAAGAAGATCCTTTGATCTTTTCTACGGGGTCTGACGCTCAGTGGAACGAAA
ACTCACGTTAAGGGATTTTGGTCATGAGATTATCAAAAAGGATCTTCACCTAGATCCTTTTAAATTAAAA
ATGAAGTTTTAAATCAATCTAAAGTATATATGAGTAAACTTGGTCTGACAGCTCGAGTCCCGTCAAGTCA
GCGTAATGCTCTGCCAGTGTTACAACCAATTAACCAATTCTGATTAGAAAAACTCATCGAGCATCAAATG
AAACTGCAATTTATTCATATCAGGATTATCAATACCATATTTTTGAAAAAGCCGTTTCTGTAATGAAGGA
GAAAACTCACCGAGGCAGTTCCATAGGATGGCAAGATCCTGGTATCGGTCTGCGATTCCGACTCGTCCAA
CATCAATACAACCTATTAATTTCCCCTCGTCAAAAATAAGGTTATCAAGTGAGAAATCACCATGAGTGAC
GACTGAATCCGGTGAGAATGGCAAAAGCTTATGCATTTCTTTCCAGACTTGTTCAACAGGCCAGCCATTA
CGCTCGTCATCAAAATCACTCGCATCAACCAAACCGTTATTCATTCGTGATTGCGCCTGAGCGAGACGAA
ATACGCGATCGCTGTTAAAAGGACAATTACAAACAGGAATCGAATGCAACCGGCGCAGGAACACTGCCAG
CGCATCAACAATATTTTCACCTGAATCAGGATATTCTTCTAATACCTGGAATGCTGTTTTCCCGGGGATC
GCAGTGGTGAGTAACCATGCATCATCAGGAGTACGGATAAAATGCTTGATGGTCGGAAGAGGCATAAATT
CCGTCAGCCAGTTTAGTCTGACCATCTCATCTGTAACATCATTGGCAACGCTACCTTTGCCATGTTTCAG
AAACAACTCTGGCGCATCGGGCTTCCCATACAATCGATAGATTGTCGCACCTGATTGCCCGACATTATCG
CGAGCCCATTTATACCCATATAAATCAGCATCCATGTTGGAATTTAATCGCGGCCTGGAGCAAGACGTTT
CCCGTTGAATATGGCTCATAACACCCCTTGTATTACTGTTTATGTAAGCAGACAGTTTTATTGTTCATGA
TGATATATTTTTATCTTGTGCAATGTAACATCAGAGATTTTGAGACACAACGTGGCTTTGTTGAATAAAT
CGAACTTTTGCTGAGTTGAAGGATCAGCTCGAGTTACCAATGCTTAATCAGTGAGGCACCTATCTCAGCG
ATCTGTCTATTTCGTTCATCCATAGTTGCCTGACTCCCCGTCGTGTAGATAACTACGATACGGGAGGGCT
TACCATCTGGCCCCAGTGCTGCAATGATACCGCGAGACCCACGCTCACCGGCTCCAGATTTATCAGCAAT
AAACCAGCCAGCCGGAAGGGCCGAGCGCAGAAGTGGTCCTGCAACTTTATCCGCCTCCATCCAGTCTATT
AATTGTTGCCGGGAAGCTAGAGTAAGTAGTTCGCCAGTTAATAGTTTGCGCAACGTTGTTGCCATTGCTA
CAGGCATCGTGGTGTCACGCTCGTCGTTTGGTATGGCTTCATTCAGCTCCGGTTCCCAACGATCAAGGCG
AGTTACATGATCCCCCATGTTGTGCAAAAAAGCGGTTAGCTCCTTCGGTCCTCCGATCGTTGTCAGAAGT
AAGTTGGCCGCAGTGTTATCACTCATGGTTATGGCAGCACTGCATAATTCTCTTACTGTCATGCCATCCG
TAAGATGCTTTTCTGTGACTGGTGAGTACTCAACCAAGTCATTCTGAGAATAGTGTATGCGGCGACCGAG
TTGCTCTTGCCCGGCGTCAATACGGGATAATACCGCGCCACATAGCAGAACTTTAAAAGTGCTCATCATT
GGAAAACGTTCTTCGGGGCGAAAACTCTCAAGGATCTTACCGCTGTTGAGATCCAGTTCGATGTAACCCA
CTCGTGCACCCAACTGATCTTCAGCATCTTTTACTTTCACCAGCGTTTCTGGGTGAGCAAAAACAGGAAG
GCAAAATGCCGCAAAAAAGGGAATAAGGGCGACACGGAAATGTTGAATACTCATACTCTTCCTTTTTCAA
TATTATTGAAGCATTTATCAGGGTTATTGTCTCATGAGCGGATACATATTTGAATGTATTTAGAAAAATA
AACAAATAGGGGTTCCGCGCACATTTCCCCGAAAAGTGCCACCTGACGTCTAAGAAACCATTATTATCAT
GACATTAACCTATAAAAATAGGCGTATCACGAGGCAGAATTTCAGATAAAAAAAATCCTTAGCTTTCGCT
AAGGATGATTTCT
