>Addgene plasmid #39242 | pSTC0r1 | addgene partial sequence | sequence record 52393 | GFPfusionREV 5'-CTCCACTGACAGAAAATTTG-3'
CAAGAATTGGGACAACTCCAGTGAAAAGTTCTTCTCCTTTACGGCTAGTCATCTAGTTTTTCCTCTTTCT
CTAGTTGTGCTCAGTATCTTGTTATCCGCTCACAATGTCAATGTTATCCGCTCACATTTATGCTAGCATG
CATCTCTAGAAGCGGCCGCGAATTCCAGAAATCATCCTTAGCGAAAGCTAAGGATTTTTTTTATCTGAAA
TTCTGCCTCGTGATACGCCTATTTTTATAGGTTAATGTCATGATAATAATGGTTTCTTAGACGTCAGGTG
GCACTTTTCGGGGAAATGTGCGCGGAACCCCTATTTGTTTATTTTTCTAAATACATTCAAATATGTATCC
GCTCATGAGACAATAACCCTGATAAATGCTTCAATAATATTGAAAAAGGAAGAGTATGAGTATTCAACAT
TTCCGTGTCGCCCTTATTCCCTTTTTTGCGGCATTTTGCCTTCCTGTTTTTGCTCACCCAGAAACGCTGG
TGAAAGTAAAAGATGCTGAAGATCAGTTGGGTGCACGAGTGGGTTACATCGAACTGGATCTCAACAGCGG
TAAGATCCTTGAGAGTTTTCGCCCCGAAGAACGTTTTCCAATGATGAGCACTTTTAAAGTTCTGCTATGT
GGCGCGGTATTATCCCGTATTGACGCCGGGCAAGAGCAACTCGGTCGCCGCATACACTATTCTCAGAATG
ACTTGGTTGAGTACTCACCAGTCACAGAAAAGCATCTTACGGATGGCATGACAGTAAGAGAATTATGCAG
TGCTGCCATAACCATGAGTGATAACACTGCGGCCAACTTACTTCTGACAACGATCGGAGGACCGAAGGAG
CTAACCGCTTTTTTGCACAACATGGGG
